Addgene plasmid #112361: pUSF2-donor
Purpose: CRISPR donor plasmid to tag human transcription factor USF2 with GFP
Depositing lab: Kevin White. Depositing organization: University of Chicago.
Backbone
  Vector backbone: pUC19
  Vector type: CRISPR
Growth in bacteria
  Bacterial resistance: Ampicillin, 100 μg/mL
  Growth temperature: 37°C
  Growth strain: DH5alpha
  Copy number: High Copy
Gene/Insert
  Gene/Insert name: USF2 homology arms flanking EGFP-IRES-Neo cassette
  Species: H. sapiens (human)
  Mutation: hg38:19:35278400:T>A, hg38:19:35278455:G>C
  Entrez Gene: USF2 (a.k.a. FIP, bHLHb12)
  Cloning method: Gibson Cloning
  Sequencing primers: 5′ M13pUC-fwd; 3′ M13pUC-rev
Terms and licenses: Academic/Nonprofit Terms; Industry Terms: Not Available to Industry
Depositor comments: Cloning source: K562. Use with plasmid pUSF2.1.0-gDNA.
How to cite: pUSF2-donor was a gift from Kevin White (Addgene plasmid # 112361 ; http://n2t.net/addgene:112361 ; RRID:Addgene_112361)
