[The description below was written by a language model from this plasmid's Addgene catalogue record and pLannotate feature annotations shown in this document.]
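Description:
pUSF2-donor is a homology-directed repair donor plasmid built on the pUC19 backbone and used in CRISPR genome editing to tag the endogenous human transcription factor USF2 with GFP. It is propagated in E. coli as a high-copy plasmid through the pUC-type ColE1/pMB1 origin and is selected with ampicillin through the β-lactamase gene and its promoter. Remnants of the pUC19 cloning region (lac promoter and operator, CAP binding site, lacZα and MCS fragments) flank the insert, which was assembled by Gibson cloning.

The payload consists of USF2 homology arms, amplified from K562 cells, surrounding an EGFP-IRES-Neo cassette. The feature table annotates a USF2 coding fragment upstream of the cassette, which is consistent with a C-terminal knock-in, although the record does not state the tagging position explicitly. Between this fragment and EGFP lie a short element matching part of the capTEV composite tag and an S-Tag, which suggests a linker carrying protease-cleavage and affinity-tag sequences. After EGFP, an EMCV IRES drives translation of the Tn5 neomycin phosphotransferase. No dedicated mammalian promoter is annotated, so expression of both the fusion and the resistance marker presumably depends on correct integration at the USF2 locus, allowing G418 selection of edited cells. The downstream homology arm is not annotated as a separate feature.

Two single-nucleotide substitutions relative to the hg38 reference on chromosome 19 are recorded, but their purpose is not given. The plasmid is meant to be used together with the companion guide RNA plasmid pUSF2.1.0-gDNA.
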