Features (pLannotate 1.2.2; 17 found; start..end, strand, type, name):
      1..21      +  misc_feature   MCS (fragment): pUC18/19 multiple cloning site
     58..74      -  protein_bind   lac operator: The lac repressor binds to the lac operator to inhibit transcription in E. coli. This inhibition can be relieved by adding lactose or isopropyl-β-D-thiogalactopyranoside (IPTG). lac repressor encoded by lacI
     82..112     -  promoter       lac promoter: promoter for the E. coli lac operon
    127..148     -  protein_bind   CAP binding site: CAP binding activates transcription in the presence of cAMP. E. coli catabolite activator protein
    161..253     -  CDS            lacI (fragment): lac repressor; lacI; The lac repressor binds to the lac operator to inhibit transcription in E. coli. This inhibition can be relieved by adding lactose or isopropyl-β-D-thiogalactopyranoside (IPTG).
    436..1024    -  rep_origin     ori: high-copy-number ColE1/pMB1/pBR322/pUC origin of replication
   1195..2055    -  CDS            AmpR: β-lactamase; bla; confers resistance to ampicillin, carbenicillin, and related antibiotics
   2056..2160    -  promoter       AmpR promoter: bla
   2255..2290    +  CDS            rop (fragment): Rop protein, which maintains plasmids at low copy number; rop
   2392..2491    +  misc_feature   bom (fragment): basis of mobility region from pBR322
   2497..2654    -  CDS            lacZα (fragment): LacZα fragment of β-galactosidase; lacZ fragment
   3065..3445    +  CDS            USF2 (fragment): USF2_HUMAN - Also known as BHLHB12. Experimental evidence at protein level: Swiss-Prot protein existence level 1. Transcription factor that binds to a symmetrical DNA sequence (E-boxes) (5'-CACGTG-3') that is found in a variety of viral and cellular promoters. From Homo sapiens (Human).
   3642..3662    +  CDS            capTEV™ (fragment): composite tag for in vivo biotinylation, TEV protease cleavage, and 6xHis tagging
   3676..3720    +  CDS            S-Tag: affinity and epitope tag derived from pancreatic ribonuclease A
   3811..4530    +  CDS            EGFP: the original enhanced GFP (Yang et al., 1996) mammalian codon-optimized
   4568..5153    +  misc_feature   IRES2: internal ribosome entry site (IRES) of the encephalomyocarditis virus (EMCV)
   5235..6038    +  CDS            NeoR/KanR: aminoglycoside phosphotransferase from Tn5; aph(3')-II (or nptII); confers resistance to neomycin, kanamycin, and G418 (Geneticin®)
>Addgene plasmid #112361 | pUSF2-donor | depositor full sequence | sequence record 211752 | Full Sequence
GACCTGCAGGCATGCAAGCTTGGCGTAATCATGGTCATAGCTGTTTCCTGTGTGAAATTGTTATCCGCTC
ACAATTCCACACAACATACGAGCCGGAAGCATAAAGTGTAAAGCCTGGGGTGCCTAATGAGTGAGCTAAC
TCACATTAATTGCGTTGCGCTCACTGCCCGCTTTCCAGTCGGGAAACCTGTCGTGCCAGCTGCATTAATG
AATCGGCCAACGCGCGGGGAGAGGCGGTTTGCGTATTGGGCGCTCTTCCGCTTCCTCGCTCACTGACTCG
CTGCGCTCGGTCGTTCGGCTGCGGCGAGCGGTATCAGCTCACTCAAAGGCGGTAATACGGTTATCCACAG
AATCAGGGGATAACGCAGGAAAGAACATGTGAGCAAAAGGCCAGCAAAAGGCCAGGAACCGTAAAAAGGC
CGCGTTGCTGGCGTTTTTCCATAGGCTCCGCCCCCCTGACGAGCATCACAAAAATCGACGCTCAAGTCAG
AGGTGGCGAAACCCGACAGGACTATAAAGATACCAGGCGTTTCCCCCTGGAAGCTCCCTCGTGCGCTCTC
CTGTTCCGACCCTGCCGCTTACCGGATACCTGTCCGCCTTTCTCCCTTCGGGAAGCGTGGCGCTTTCTCA
TAGCTCACGCTGTAGGTATCTCAGTTCGGTGTAGGTCGTTCGCTCCAAGCTGGGCTGTGTGCACGAACCC
CCCGTTCAGCCCGACCGCTGCGCCTTATCCGGTAACTATCGTCTTGAGTCCAACCCGGTAAGACACGACT
TATCGCCACTGGCAGCAGCCACTGGTAACAGGATTAGCAGAGCGAGGTATGTAGGCGGTGCTACAGAGTT
CTTGAAGTGGTGGCCTAACTACGGCTACACTAGAAGGACAGTATTTGGTATCTGCGCTCTGCTGAAGCCA
GTTACCTTCGGAAAAAGAGTTGGTAGCTCTTGATCCGGCAAACAAACCACCGCTGGTAGCGGTGGTTTTT
TTGTTTGCAAGCAGCAGATTACGCGCAGAAAAAAAGGATCTCAAGAAGATCCTTTGATCTTTTCTACGGG
GTCTGACGCTCAGTGGAACGAAAACTCACGTTAAGGGATTTTGGTCATGAGATTATCAAAAAGGATCTTC
ACCTAGATCCTTTTAAATTAAAAATGAAGTTTTAAATCAATCTAAAGTATATATGAGTAAACTTGGTCTG
ACAGTTACCAATGCTTAATCAGTGAGGCACCTATCTCAGCGATCTGTCTATTTCGTTCATCCATAGTTGC
CTGACTCCCCGTCGTGTAGATAACTACGATACGGGAGGGCTTACCATCTGGCCCCAGTGCTGCAATGATA
CCGCGAGACCCACGCTCACCGGCTCCAGATTTATCAGCAATAAACCAGCCAGCCGGAAGGGCCGAGCGCA
GAAGTGGTCCTGCAACTTTATCCGCCTCCATCCAGTCTATTAATTGTTGCCGGGAAGCTAGAGTAAGTAG
TTCGCCAGTTAATAGTTTGCGCAACGTTGTTGCCATTGCTACAGGCATCGTGGTGTCACGCTCGTCGTTT
GGTATGGCTTCATTCAGCTCCGGTTCCCAACGATCAAGGCGAGTTACATGATCCCCCATGTTGTGCAAAA
AAGCGGTTAGCTCCTTCGGTCCTCCGATCGTTGTCAGAAGTAAGTTGGCCGCAGTGTTATCACTCATGGT
TATGGCAGCACTGCATAATTCTCTTACTGTCATGCCATCCGTAAGATGCTTTTCTGTGACTGGTGAGTAC
TCAACCAAGTCATTCTGAGAATAGTGTATGCGGCGACCGAGTTGCTCTTGCCCGGCGTCAATACGGGATA
ATACCGCGCCACATAGCAGAACTTTAAAAGTGCTCATCATTGGAAAACGTTCTTCGGGGCGAAAACTCTC
AAGGATCTTACCGCTGTTGAGATCCAGTTCGATGTAACCCACTCGTGCACCCAACTGATCTTCAGCATCT
TTTACTTTCACCAGCGTTTCTGGGTGAGCAAAAACAGGAAGGCAAAATGCCGCAAAAAAGGGAATAAGGG
CGACACGGAAATGTTGAATACTCATACTCTTCCTTTTTCAATATTATTGAAGCATTTATCAGGGTTATTG
TCTCATGAGCGGATACATATTTGAATGTATTTAGAAAAATAAACAAATAGGGGTTCCGCGCACATTTCCC
CGAAAAGTGCCACCTGACGTCTAAGAAACCATTATTATCATGACATTAACCTATAAAAATAGGCGTATCA
CGAGGCCCTTTCGTCTCGCGCGTTTCGGTGATGACGGTGAAAACCTCTGACACATGCAGCTCCCGGAGAC
GGTCACAGCTTGTCTGTAAGCGGATGCCGGGAGCAGACAAGCCCGTCAGGGCGCGTCAGCGGGTGTTGGC
GGGTGTCGGGGCTGGCTTAACTATGCGGCATCAGAGCAGATTGTACTGAGAGTGCACCATATGCGGTGTG
AAATACCGCACAGATGCGTAAGGAGAAAATACCGCATCAGGCGCCATTCGCCATTCAGGCTGCGCAACTG
TTGGGAAGGGCGATCGGTGCGGGCCTCTTCGCTATTACGCCAGCTGGCGAAAGGGGGATGTGCTGCAAGG
CGATTAAGTTGGGTAACGCCAGGGTTTTCCCAGTCACGACGTTGTAAAACGACGGCCAGTGAATTCGAGC
TCGGTACCCCCTTCCAGTATGTGCCCACTGTGACCAGAGCTCCATTTCTCAAAAGAAGCCAGTGATGCCA
ATTACCATGAGAAATTTCCTTATTTTTAACTGTCGATTAAAATTTGTACAAGTATGGTGGGGCAGGCCTG
CAAAATGATCTCCAAGTGCCTGGCCTTTGATGCCCGTCCTAAAAGCATGTGTGGCACTGGAGGGCCCACG
TTTCTTTGTTCCTCTTGAGAAGCTGGGGTGGGGGCCGGCTGGGCTCAGGGTGCGGCCCCTCACTTCCCAG
GGCTGTGGTCTCGGTGGGGCCTGCACTGTTCCTGGGTGTCCTTGGGCTGAGCCTCTGCCCTGTGAGGACG
GCCGCTCAGGCATGATCCGTCAGCGAAGCCGTGGCTGTGACTCTGTTTTCCGCAGTGGAGCGGAGGCGGA
GGGACAAGATCAACAACTGGATCGTCCAGCTTTCGAAAATCATTCCAGACTGTAACGCAGACAACAGCAA
GACGGGAGCGGTGAGCACCCCGGACCCTCAGTGTCTGCGGTGGTCCCGGCCCCCGACCCTTGCATGCAGA
AAGTCCAACAGCCATGGGGCTCGGGAGTCATCCCTGGGGTGGAGGCCGGTGGGCGGTGCCTGCCCTAAGG
CTCCTGGTCCCCTCGCCCCCCAGAGTAAAGGAGGGATCCTGTCCAAGGCCTGCGATTACATCCGGGAGTT
GCGCCAGACCAACCAGCGCATGCAGGAGACCTTCAAAGAGGCCGAGCGGCTGCAGATGGACAACGAGCTC
CTGAGGCAGCAGGTGGGTGCGGGGCCTGGAGCGGGTCAGGGCCCAGGAGCCCCAGATGCAAGGCGCTGGC
CCTCAGCTCCCTTGACCTCCGTCGTGTCCGCCAGATCGAGGAGCTGAAGAATGAGAACGCCCTGCTTCGA
GCCCAGCTGCAGCAGCACAACCTGGAGATGGTGGGCGAGGGCACCCGGCAGGGGATTCCAACTACTGCAA
GCGAGAATCTTTATTTTCAGGGCGCCGCCAAATTCAAAGAAACCGCTGCTGCTAAATTCGAACGCCAGCA
CATGGACAGCGGAGGTGGAGGTTCGAGCGGTCCCTCGGGTTCGTCGAGCCTGGAAGTTCTGTTCCAGGGG
CCCCTGTCGTCGAGCGGTCCCTCGGGTTCGATGGTGAGCAAAGGCGAGGAGCTGTTCACCGGGGTGGTGC
CCATCCTGGTCGAGCTGGACGGCGACGTAAACGGCCACAAGTTCAGCGTGTCCGGCGAGGGCGAGGGCGA
TGCCACCTACGGCAAGCTGACCCTGAAGTTCATCTGCACCACCGGCAAGCTGCCCGTGCCCTGGCCCACC
CTCGTGACCACCCTGACCTACGGCGTGCAGTGCTTCAGCCGCTACCCCGACCACATGAAGCAGCACGACT
TCTTCAAGTCCGCCATGCCCGAAGGCTACGTCCAGGAGCGCACCATCTTCTTCAAGGACGACGGCAACTA
CAAGACCCGCGCCGAGGTGAAGTTCGAGGGCGACACCCTGGTGAACCGCATCGAGCTGAAGGGCATCGAC
TTCAAGGAGGACGGCAACATCCTGGGGCACAAGCTGGAGTACAACTACAACAGCCACAACGTCTATATCA
TGGCCGACAAGCAGAAGAACGGCATCAAGGTGAACTTCAAGATCCGCCACAACATCGAGGACGGCAGCGT
GCAGCTCGCCGACCACTACCAGCAGAACACCCCCATCGGCGACGGCCCCGTGCTGCTGCCCGACAACCAC
TACCTGAGCACCCAGTCCGCCCTGAGCAAAGACCCCAACGAGAAGCGCGATCACATGGTCCTTAAGGAGT
TCGTGACCGCCGCCGGGATCACTCTCGGCATGGACGAGCTGTACAAGTAATGATCTAGAGTCGAGTTAAT
TAAGAATTCCGCCCCCCCCCCTCTCCCTCCCCCCCCCTAACGTTACTGGCCGAAGCCGCTTGGAATAAGG
CCGGTGTGCGTTTGTCTATATGTTATTTTCCACCATATTGCCGTCTTTTGGCAATGTGAGGGCCCGGAAA
CCTGGCCCTGTCTTCTTGACGAGCATTCCTAGGGGTCTTTCCCCTCTCGCCAAAGGAATGCAGGGTCTGT
TGAATGTCGTGAAGGAAGCAGTTCCTCTGGAAGCTTCTTGAAGACAAACAACGTCTGTAGCGACCCTTTG
CAGGCAGCGGAACCCCCCACCTGGCGACAGGTGCCTCTGCGGCCAAAAGCCACGTGTATAAGATACACCT
GCAAAGGCGGCACAACCCCAGTGCCACGTTGTGAGTTGGATAGTTGTGGAAAGAGTCAAATGGCTCTCCT
CAAGCGTATTCAACAAGGGGCTGAAGGATGCCCAGAAGGTACCCCATTGTATGGGATCTGATCTGGGGCC
TCGGTGCACATGCTTTACATGTGTTTAGTCGAGGTTAAAAAAACGTCTAGGCCCCCCGAACCACGGGGAC
GTGGTTTTCCTTTGAAAAACACGATGATAATATGGCCACAACCTGTTACATTGCACAAGATAAAAATATA
TCATCACGAACAGTAAAACTGTCTGCTTACATAAACAGTAATACAAGGGGTGTTATGGGATCGGCCATTG
AACAAGATGGATTGCACGCAGGTTCTCCGGCCGCTTGGGTGGAGAGGCTATTCGGCTATGACTGGGCACA
ACAGACAATCGGCTGCTCTGATGCCGCCGTGTTCCGGCTGTCAGCGCAGGGGCGCCCGGTTCTTTTTGTC
AAGACCGACCTGTCCGGTGCCCTGAATGAACTGCAGGACGAGGCAGCGCGGCTATCGTGGCTGGCCACGA
CGGGCGTTCCTTGCGCAGCTGTGCTCGACGTTGTCACTGAAGCGGGAAGGGACTGGCTGCTATTGGGCGA
AGTGCCGGGGCAGGATCTCCTGTCATCTCACCTTGCTCCTGCCGAGAAAGTATCCATCATGGCTGATGCA
ATGCGGCGGCTGCATACGCTTGATCCGGCTACCTGCCCATTCGACCACCAAGCGAAACATCGCATCGAGC
GAGCACGTACTCGGATGGAAGCCGGTCTTGTCGATCAGGATGATCTGGACGAAGAGCATCAGGGGCTCGC
GCCAGCCGAACTGTTCGCCAGGCTCAAGGCGCGCATGCCCGACGGCGAGGATCTCGTCGTGACCCATGGC
GATGCCTGCTTGCCGAATATCATGGTGGAAAATGGCCGCTTTTCTGGATTCATCGACTGTGGCCGGCTGG
GTGTGGCGGACCGCTATCAGGACATAGCGTTGGCTACCCGTGATATTGCTGAAGAGCTTGGCGGCGAATG
GGCTGACCGCTTCCTCGTGCTTTACGGTATCGCCGCTCCCGATTCGCAGCGCATCGCCTTCTATCGCCTT
CTTGACGAGTTCTTCTGAGTCTGACGCCCGCCACCACCACGCAGCCGCCGCCGCCCACGCCGGCCTCTGC
TGCCCCCTTCCCCAGCCCTTAGCACAGAGAGGGACACATGCCCCTCCCCCAGCTGCGTTTTTTTATAGTA
GATTTTTAACAAAAAACGGGGAGAAATAATGCATTTCTGTGGATACAGTGCCCACCGCCCTCCTCCACTT
GGAAACGGTATCCTCCCTGCCCATCCGTCTGTCTGTCGCCCTTCTCCCGGCCCTCACTAAGCCCCGGCAC
TTCTAGTGGTCTCACCTGGAGGCAAGAGGGAGGGGACAGAGGCCCTGCCACGTCCCGCTGCCTCCTGCTC
TCTGGAGGTACTGAGACAGGGTGCTGATGGGAAGGAGGGGAGCCTTTGGGGGGCCACCCGGGGCCTGGAC
CTATGCAGGGAGGCCACGTCCCACCCCACCTCTTGTTTCTGGGTCCCTGCTCCCCTTTGGGGGTGTGTGT
GTGTGTTTTAATTTTCTTTATGGAAAAATTGACAAAAAAAAAATAGAGAGAGAGGTATTTAACTGCAATA
AACTGGCCCCATGTGGCCCCCGCCTTGTCTGCTTGTGTGTTTGTCCATCTCAGGAGTGGGGAGGGGGCCT
GGGGTCTGCAGAGCTCCACGAGGCATGGTTCTGCTGTTGTGCACATGGCTGTGCATGGTCCCTGCCAGCT
GCACCACCCATTACCCAGTGGTTGGTTGGATGGATGGAGGAATTAAGGAATGAATGTCCCCTTTGAGGCC
CTAGACGTGCATGAGGGTGTGGGGAGCTGGGGTCAAGGACATGTCCCATGTTGGAGGAGA
