Features (pLannotate 1.2.2; 17 found; start..end, strand, type, name):
      1..21      +  misc_feature   MCS (fragment): pUC18/19 multiple cloning site
     58..74      -  protein_bind   lac operator: The lac repressor binds to the lac operator to inhibit transcription in E. coli. This inhibition can be relieved by adding lactose or isopropyl-β-D-thiogalactopyranoside (IPTG). lac repressor encoded by lacI
     82..112     -  promoter       lac promoter: promoter for the E. coli lac operon
    127..148     -  protein_bind   CAP binding site: CAP binding activates transcription in the presence of cAMP. E. coli catabolite activator protein
    161..253     -  CDS            lacI (fragment): lac repressor; lacI; The lac repressor binds to the lac operator to inhibit transcription in E. coli. This inhibition can be relieved by adding lactose or isopropyl-β-D-thiogalactopyranoside (IPTG).
    436..1024    -  rep_origin     ori: high-copy-number ColE1/pMB1/pBR322/pUC origin of replication
   1195..2055    -  CDS            AmpR: β-lactamase; bla; confers resistance to ampicillin, carbenicillin, and related antibiotics
   2056..2160    -  promoter       AmpR promoter: bla
   2255..2290    +  CDS            rop (fragment): Rop protein, which maintains plasmids at low copy number; rop
   2392..2491    +  misc_feature   bom (fragment): basis of mobility region from pBR322
   2497..2654    -  CDS            lacZα (fragment): LacZα fragment of β-galactosidase; lacZ fragment
   3065..3445    +  CDS            USF2 (fragment): USF2_HUMAN - Also known as BHLHB12. Experimental evidence at protein level: Swiss-Prot protein existence level 1. Transcription factor that binds to a symmetrical DNA sequence (E-boxes) (5'-CACGTG-3') that is found in a variety of viral and cellular promoters. From Homo sapiens (Human).
   3642..3662    +  CDS            capTEV™ (fragment): composite tag for in vivo biotinylation, TEV protease cleavage, and 6xHis tagging
   3676..3720    +  CDS            S-Tag: affinity and epitope tag derived from pancreatic ribonuclease A
   3811..4530    +  CDS            EGFP: the original enhanced GFP (Yang et al., 1996) mammalian codon-optimized
   4568..5153    +  misc_feature   IRES2: internal ribosome entry site (IRES) of the encephalomyocarditis virus (EMCV)
   5235..6038    +  CDS            NeoR/KanR: aminoglycoside phosphotransferase from Tn5; aph(3')-II (or nptII); confers resistance to neomycin, kanamycin, and G418 (Geneticin®)
>Addgene plasmid #112361 | pUSF2-donor | addgene full sequence | sequence record 229684 | Addgene NGS Result
GACCTGCAGGCATGCAAGCTTGGCGTAATCATGGTCATAGCTGTTTCCTGTGTGAAATTGTTATCCGCTC
ACAATTCCACACAACATACGAGCCGGAAGCATAAAGTGTAAAGCCTGGGGTGCCTAATGAGTGAGCTAAC
TCACATTAATTGCGTTGCGCTCACTGCCCGCTTTCCAGTCGGGAAACCTGTCGTGCCAGCTGCATTAATG
AATCGGCCAACGCGCGGGGAGAGGCGGTTTGCGTATTGGGCGCTCTTCCGCTTCCTCGCTCACTGACTCG
CTGCGCTCGGTCGTTCGGCTGCGGCGAGCGGTATCAGCTCACTCAAAGGCGGTAATACGGTTATCCACAG
AATCAGGGGATAACGCAGGAAAGAACATGTGAGCAAAAGGCCAGCAAAAGGCCAGGAACCGTAAAAAGGC
CGCGTTGCTGGCGTTTTTCCATAGGCTCCGCCCCCCTGACGAGCATCACAAAAATCGACGCTCAAGTCAG
AGGTGGCGAAACCCGACAGGACTATAAAGATACCAGGCGTTTCCCCCTGGAAGCTCCCTCGTGCGCTCTC
CTGTTCCGACCCTGCCGCTTACCGGATACCTGTCCGCCTTTCTCCCTTCGGGAAGCGTGGCGCTTTCTCA
TAGCTCACGCTGTAGGTATCTCAGTTCGGTGTAGGTCGTTCGCTCCAAGCTGGGCTGTGTGCACGAACCC
CCCGTTCAGCCCGACCGCTGCGCCTTATCCGGTAACTATCGTCTTGAGTCCAACCCGGTAAGACACGACT
TATCGCCACTGGCAGCAGCCACTGGTAACAGGATTAGCAGAGCGAGGTATGTAGGCGGTGCTACAGAGTT
CTTGAAGTGGTGGCCTAACTACGGCTACACTAGAAGAACAGTATTTGGTATCTGCGCTCTGCTGAAGCCA
GTTACCTTCGGAAAAAGAGTTGGTAGCTCTTGATCCGGCAAACAAACCACCGCTGGTAGCGGTGGTTTTT
TTGTTTGCAAGCAGCAGATTACGCGCAGAAAAAAAGGATCTCAAGAAGATCCTTTGATCTTTTCTACGGG
GTCTGACGCTCAGTGGAACGAAAACTCACGTTAAGGGATTTTGGTCATGAGATTATCAAAAAGGATCTTC
ACCTAGATCCTTTTAAATTAAAAATGAAGTTTTAAATCAATCTAAAGTATATATGAGTAAACTTGGTCTG
ACAGTTACCAATGCTTAATCAGTGAGGCACCTATCTCAGCGATCTGTCTATTTCGTTCATCCATAGTTGC
CTGACTCCCCGTCGTGTAGATAACTACGATACGGGAGGGCTTACCATCTGGCCCCAGTGCTGCAATGATA
CCGCGAGACCCACGCTCACCGGCTCCAGATTTATCAGCAATAAACCAGCCAGCCGGAAGGGCCGAGCGCA
GAAGTGGTCCTGCAACTTTATCCGCCTCCATCCAGTCTATTAATTGTTGCCGGGAAGCTAGAGTAAGTAG
TTCGCCAGTTAATAGTTTGCGCAACGTTGTTGCCATTGCTACAGGCATCGTGGTGTCACGCTCGTCGTTT
GGTATGGCTTCATTCAGCTCCGGTTCCCAACGATCAAGGCGAGTTACATGATCCCCCATGTTGTGCAAAA
AAGCGGTTAGCTCCTTCGGTCCTCCGATCGTTGTCAGAAGTAAGTTGGCCGCAGTGTTATCACTCATGGT
TATGGCAGCACTGCATAATTCTCTTACTGTCATGCCATCCGTAAGATGCTTTTCTGTGACTGGTGAGTAC
TCAACCAAGTCATTCTGAGAATAGTGTATGCGGCGACCGAGTTGCTCTTGCCCGGCGTCAATACGGGATA
ATACCGCGCCACATAGCAGAACTTTAAAAGTGCTCATCATTGGAAAACGTTCTTCGGGGCGAAAACTCTC
AAGGATCTTACCGCTGTTGAGATCCAGTTCGATGTAACCCACTCGTGCACCCAACTGATCTTCAGCATCT
TTTACTTTCACCAGCGTTTCTGGGTGAGCAAAAACAGGAAGGCAAAATGCCGCAAAAAAGGGAATAAGGG
CGACACGGAAATGTTGAATACTCATACTCTTCCTTTTTCAATATTATTGAAGCATTTATCAGGGTTATTG
TCTCATGAGCGGATACATATTTGAATGTATTTAGAAAAATAAACAAATAGGGGTTCCGCGCACATTTCCC
CGAAAAGTGCCACCTGACGTCTAAGAAACCATTATTATCATGACATTAACCTATAAAAATAGGCGTATCA
CGAGGCCCTTTCGTCTCGCGCGTTTCGGTGATGACGGTGAAAACCTCTGACACATGCAGCTCCCGGAGAC
GGTCACAGCTTGTCTGTAAGCGGATGCCGGGAGCAGACAAGCCCGTCAGGGCGCGTCAGCGGGTGTTGGC
GGGTGTCGGGGCTGGCTTAACTATGCGGCATCAGAGCAGATTGTACTGAGAGTGCACCATATGCGGTGTG
AAATACCGCACAGATGCGTAAGGAGAAAATACCGCATCAGGCGCCATTCGCCATTCAGGCTGCGCAACTG
TTGGGAAGGGCGATCGGTGCGGGCCTCTTCGCTATTACGCCAGCTGGCGAAAGGGGGATGTGCTGCAAGG
CGATTAAGTTGGGTAACGCCAGGGTTTTCCCAGTCACGACGTTGTAAAACGACGGCCAGTGAATTCGAGC
TCGGTACCCCCTTCCAGTATGTGCCCACTGTGACCAGAGCTCCATTTCTCAAAAGAAGCCAGTGATGCCA
ATTACCATGAGAAATTTCCTTATTTTTAACTGTCGATTAAAATTTGTACAAGTATGGTGGGGCAGGCCTG
CAAAATGATCTCCAAGTGCCTGGCCTTTGATGCCCGTCCTAAAAGCATGTGTGGCACTGGAGGGCCCACG
TTTCTTTGTTCCTCTTGAGAAGCTGGGGTGGGGGCCGGCTGGGCTCAGGGTGCGGCCCCTCACTTCCCAG
GGCTGTGGTCTCGGTGGGGCCTGCACTGTTCCTGGGTGTCCTTGGGCTGAGCCTCTGCCCTGTGAGGACG
GCCGCTCAGGCATGATCCGTCAGCGAAGCCGTGGCTGTGACTCTGTTTTCCGCAGTGGAGCGGAGGCGGA
GGGACAAGATCAACAACTGGATCGTCCAGCTTTCGAAAATCATTCCAGACTGTAACGCAGACAACAGCAA
GACGGGAGCGGTGAGCACCCCGGACCCTCAGTGTCTGCGGTGGTCCCGGCCCCCGACCCTTGCATGCAGA
AAGTCCAACAGCCATGGGGCTCGGGAGTCATCCCTGGGGTGGAGGCCGGTGGGCGGTGCCTGCCCTAAGG
CTCCTGGTCCCCTCGCCCCCCAGAGTAAAGGAGGGATCCTGTCCAAGGCCTGCGATTACATCCGGGAGTT
GCGCCAGACCAACCAGCGCATGCAGGAGACCTTCAAAGAGGCCGAGCGGCTGCAGATGGACAACGAGCTC
CTGAGGCAGCAGGTGGGTGCGGGGCCTGGAGCGGGTCAGGGCCCAGGAGCCCCAGATGCAAGGCGCTGGC
CCTCAGCTCCCTTGACCTCCGTCGTGTCCGCCAGATCGAGGAGCTGAAGAATGAGAACGCCCTGCTTCGA
GCCCAGCTGCAGCAGCACAACCTGGAGATGGTGGGCGAGGGCACCCGGCAGGGGATTCCAACTACTGCAA
GCGAGAATCTTTATTTTCAGGGCGCCGCCAAATTCAAAGAAACCGCTGCTGCTAAATTCGAACGCCAGCA
CATGGACAGCGGAGGTGGAGGTTCGAGCGGTCCCTCGGGTTCGTCGAGCCTGGAAGTTCTGTTCCAGGGG
CCCCTGTCGTCGAGCGGTCCCTCGGGTTCGATGGTGAGCAAAGGCGAGGAGCTGTTCACCGGGGTGGTGC
CCATCCTGGTCGAGCTGGACGGCGACGTAAACGGCCACAAGTTCAGCGTGTCCGGCGAGGGCGAGGGCGA
TGCCACCTACGGCAAGCTGACCCTGAAGTTCATCTGCACCACCGGCAAGCTGCCCGTGCCCTGGCCCACC
CTCGTGACCACCCTGACCTACGGCGTGCAGTGCTTCAGCCGCTACCCCGACCACATGAAGCAGCACGACT
TCTTCAAGTCCGCCATGCCCGAAGGCTACGTCCAGGAGCGCACCATCTTCTTCAAGGACGACGGCAACTA
CAAGACCCGCGCCGAGGTGAAGTTCGAGGGCGACACCCTGGTGAACCGCATCGAGCTGAAGGGCATCGAC
TTCAAGGAGGACGGCAACATCCTGGGGCACAAGCTGGAGTACAACTACAACAGCCACAACGTCTATATCA
TGGCCGACAAGCAGAAGAACGGCATCAAGGTGAACTTCAAGATCCGCCACAACATCGAGGACGGCAGCGT
GCAGCTCGCCGACCACTACCAGCAGAACACCCCCATCGGCGACGGCCCCGTGCTGCTGCCCGACAACCAC
TACCTGAGCACCCAGTCCGCCCTGAGCAAAGACCCCAACGAGAAGCGCGATCACATGGTCCTTAAGGAGT
TCGTGACCGCCGCCGGGATCACTCTCGGCATGGACGAGCTGTACAAGTAATGATCTAGAGTCGAGTTAAT
TAAGAATTCCGCCCCCCCCCCTCTCCCTCCCCCCCCCTAACGTTACTGGCCGAAGCCGCTTGGAATAAGG
CCGGTGTGCGTTTGTCTATATGTTATTTTCCACCATATTGCCGTCTTTTGGCAATGTGAGGGCCCGGAAA
CCTGGCCCTGTCTTCTTGACGAGCATTCCTAGGGGTCTTTCCCCTCTCGCCAAAGGAATGCAGGGTCTGT
TGAATGTCGTGAAGGAAGCAGTTCCTCTGGAAGCTTCTTGAAGACAAACAACGTCTGTAGCGACCCTTTG
CAGGCAGCGGAACCCCCCACCTGGCGACAGGTGCCTCTGCGGCCAAAAGCCACGTGTATAAGATACACCT
GCAAAGGCGGCACAACCCCAGTGCCACGTTGTGAGTTGGATAGTTGTGGAAAGAGTCAAATGGCTCTCCT
CAAGCGTATTCAACAAGGGGCTGAAGGATGCCCAGAAGGTACCCCATTGTATGGGATCTGATCTGGGGCC
TCGGTGCACATGCTTTACATGTGTTTAGTCGAGGTTAAAAAAACGTCTAGGCCCCCCGAACCACGGGGAC
GTGGTTTTCCTTTGAAAAACACGATGATAATATGGCCACAACCTGTTACATTGCACAAGATAAAAATATA
TCATCACGAACAGTAAAACTGTCTGCTTACATAAACAGTAATACAAGGGGTGTTATGGGATCGGCCATTG
AACAAGATGGATTGCACGCAGGTTCTCCGGCCGCTTGGGTGGAGAGGCTATTCGGCTATGACTGGGCACA
ACAGACAATCGGCTGCTCTGATGCCGCCGTGTTCCGGCTGTCAGCGCAGGGGCGCCCGGTTCTTTTTGTC
AAGACCGACCTGTCCGGTGCCCTGAATGAACTGCAGGACGAGGCAGCGCGGCTATCGTGGCTGGCCACGA
CGGGCGTTCCTTGCGCAGCTGTGCTCGACGTTGTCACTGAAGCGGGAAGGGACTGGCTGCTATTGGGCGA
AGTGCCGGGGCAGGATCTCCTGTCATCTCACCTTGCTCCTGCCGAGAAAGTATCCATCATGGCTGATGCA
ATGCGGCGGCTGCATACGCTTGATCCGGCTACCTGCCCATTCGACCACCAAGCGAAACATCGCATCGAGC
GAGCACGTACTCGGATGGAAGCCGGTCTTGTCGATCAGGATGATCTGGACGAAGAGCATCAGGGGCTCGC
GCCAGCCGAACTGTTCGCCAGGCTCAAGGCGCGCATGCCCGACGGCGAGGATCTCGTCGTGACCCATGGC
GATGCCTGCTTGCCGAATATCATGGTGGAAAATGGCCGCTTTTCTGGATTCATCGACTGTGGCCGGCTGG
GTGTGGCGGACCGCTATCAGGACATAGCGTTGGCTACCCGTGATATTGCTGAAGAGCTTGGCGGCGAATG
GGCTGACCGCTTCCTCGTGCTTTACGGTATCGCCGCTCCCGATTCGCAGCGCATCGCCTTCTATCGCCTT
CTTGACGAGTTCTTCTGAGTCGACGCCCGCACCACCGCGCAGCCGCCGCCGCCCACGCCGGCCTCTGCTG
CCCCCTTCCCCAGCCCTTAGCACAGAGAGGGACACATGCCCCTCCCCCAGCTGCGTTTTTTTATAGTAGA
TTTTTAACAAAAAACGGGGAGAAATAATGCATTTCTGTGGATACAGTGCCCACCGCCCTCCTCCACTTGG
AAACGGTATCCTCCCTGCCCATCCGTCTGTCTGTCGCCCTTCTCCCGGCCCTCACTAAGCCCCGGCACTT
CTAGTGGTCTCACCTGGAGGCAAGAGGGAGGGGACAGAGGCCCTGCCACGTCCCGCTGCCTCCTGCTCTC
TGGAGGTACTGAGACAGGGTGCTGATGGGAAGGAGGGGAGCCTTTGGGGGGCCACCCGGGGCCTGGACCT
ATGCAGGGAGGCCACGTCCCACCCCACCTCTTGTTTCTGGGTCCCTGCTCCCCTTTGGGGGTGTGTGTGT
GTGTTTTAATTTTCTTTATGGAAAAATTGACAAAAAAAAAATAGAGAGAGAGGTATTTAACTGCAATAAA
CTGGCCCCATGTGGCCCCCGCCTTGTCTGCTTGTGTGTTTGTCCATCTCAGGAGTGGGGAGGGGGCCTGG
GGTCTGCAGAGCTCCATGAGGCATGGTTCTGCTGTTGTGCACATGGCTGTGCATGGTCCCTGCCAGCTGC
ACCACCCATTACCCAGTGGTTGGTTGGATGGATGGAGGAATTAAGGAATGAATGTCCCCTTTGAGGCCCT
AGACGTGCATGAGGGTGTGGGGAGATGGGGTCAAGGACATGTCCCATGTTGGAGGAGA
